Addgene plasmid #231900: pHD-FlpTag-DsRed-HDR-ph0
Purpose: dsDNA donor vector with 3xP3-DsRed and FlpTag-GFP for precise genomic targeting and integration of the FlpTag-GFP cassette with codon phase 0.
Depositing lab: Alexander Borst. Depositing organization: Max Planck Institute for Biological Intelligence. Publication: Conditional protein tagging methods reveal highly specific subcellular distribution of ion channels in motion-sensing neurons. Fendl S, Vieira RM, Borst A. Elife. 2020 Oct 20;9:e62953. doi: 10.7554/eLife.62953. PubMed 33079061.
Backbone
  Vector backbone: pHD-DsRed
  Backbone manufacturer: Kate O'Connor-Giles
  Backbone size w/o insert (bp): 4048
  Total vector size (bp): 5103
  Vector type: Bacterial Expression
Growth in bacteria
  Bacterial resistance: Ampicillin, 100 μg/mL
  Growth temperature: 37°C
  Growth strain: DH5alpha
  Copy number: High Copy
Gene/Insert
  Gene/Insert name: Frt-Frt14-SD-GFP-SA-Frt-Frt14
  Species: Synthetic
  Insert size (bp): 1352
Terms and licenses: Academic/Nonprofit Terms; Industry Terms: Not Available to Industry
Depositor comments: The FlpTag insertion consists of an inverted sequence containing a splice acceptor (SA), GFP, and a splice donor (SD), flanked on either side by FRT and FRT14 recombination sites. This configuration allows conditional protein tagging, where the cassette orientation is controlled by Flp recombinase, enabling specific expression of GFP in targeted cells or tissues.
How to cite: pHD-FlpTag-DsRed-HDR-ph0 was a gift from Alexander Borst (Addgene plasmid # 231900 ; http://n2t.net/addgene:231900 ; RRID:Addgene_231900)
