[The description below was written by a language model from this plasmid's Addgene catalogue record and pLannotate feature annotations shown in this document.]
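Description:
pHD-FlpTag-DsRed-HDR-ph0 is a double-stranded DNA donor plasmid for homology-directed repair, built on the pHD-DsRed backbone and intended for targeted genomic integration of a conditional GFP tagging cassette. The 3xP3-DsRed marker, the hsp70 promoter fragment and the associated work on motion-sensing neurons point to Drosophila as the target organism, although the catalogue lists the insert species only as synthetic. The plasmid is about 5.1 kb and is maintained in E. coli at high copy through a ColE1/pUC-type origin with ampicillin selection. Although it is catalogued as a bacterial expression vector, bacteria serve only for propagation.

The payload is the FlpTag cassette, in which a splice acceptor, GFP (annotated as superfolder GFP) and a splice donor lie in inverted orientation, flanked on each side by FRT and FRT14 sites. The feature table detects two oppositely oriented minimal FRT sites and intron-derived fragments at the cassette edges, but does not call the FRT14 sites. When the cassette is placed in an intron of a target gene, it should remain silent until Flp recombinase flips it. GFP is then spliced into the transcript as an artificial exon, so the endogenous protein is tagged only in Flp-expressing cells. "ph0" indicates the codon phase 0 version, chosen to keep the reading frame across the targeted intron.

Next to the cassette is the screening marker, with DsRed-Express driven by a minimal hsp70 promoter fragment (the 3xP3 element named in the record is not separately annotated) and followed by an SV40 poly(A) signal. This marker is bracketed by loxP sites, which allows Cre-mediated removal after integrants are identified. φC31 attP sites are also annotated around the payload. No gene-specific homology arms are recorded, so these are presumably added by the user.
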