Features (pLannotate 1.2.2; 22 found; start..end, strand, type, name):
     56..177     +  polyA_signal   SV40 poly(A) signal: SV40 polyadenylation signal
    184..217     -  protein_bind   loxP: Cre-mediated recombination occurs in the 8-bp core sequence (GCATACAT). Cre recombinase
    237..336     -  protein_bind   phage φC31 attP: attachment site of phage φC31 phage φC31 integrase
    376..395     +  CDS            lacZα (fragment): LacZα fragment of β-galactosidase; lacZ fragment
    420..437     -  terminator     rrnB T2 terminator (fragment): transcription terminator T2 from the E. coli rrnB gene
    662..1250    -  rep_origin     ori: high-copy-number ColE1/pMB1/pBR322/pUC origin of replication
   1372..2232    -  CDS            AmpR: β-lactamase; bla; confers resistance to ampicillin, carbenicillin, and related antibiotics
   2235..2331    -  promoter       AmpR promoter (fragment): bla
   2361..2385    -  CDS            KanR (fragment): aminoglycoside phosphotransferase; aph(3')-Ia; confers resistance to kanamycin
   2414..2529    +  ncRNA          5S rRNA: Accession: RF00001 - 5S ribosomal RNA
   2533..2573    +  terminator     rrnB T1 terminator (fragment): transcription terminator T1 from the E. coli rrnB gene
   2666..2765    +  protein_bind   phage φC31 attP: attachment site of phage φC31 phage φC31 integrase
   2814..2852    -  intron         β-globin intron (fragment): internally truncated intron from human β-globin
   2853..2886    +  protein_bind   FRT (minimal): supports FLP-mediated excision but not integration (Turan and Bode, 2011) FLP recombinase from the Saccharomyces cerevisiae 2μ plasmid
   3033..3743    -  CDS            Superfolder GFP: Superfolder GFP is a basic (constitutively fluorescent) green fluorescent protein published in 2005, derived from Aequorea victoria. It is reported to be a very rapidly-maturing weak dimer.
   3926..3976    -  intron         β-globin intron (fragment): internally truncated intron from human β-globin
   3976..4009    -  protein_bind   FRT (minimal): supports FLP-mediated excision but not integration (Turan and Bode, 2011) FLP recombinase from the Saccharomyces cerevisiae 2μ plasmid
   4044..4093    +  protein_bind   phage φC31 attP (fragment): attachment site of phage φC31 phage φC31 integrase
   4094..4127    -  protein_bind   loxP: Cre-mediated recombination occurs in the 8-bp core sequence (GCATACAT). Cre recombinase
   4215..4337    +  promoter       hsp70 promoter (fragment): Drosophila melanogaster hsp70Bb promoter
   4359..5033    +  CDS            DsRed-Express: DsRed-Express is a basic (constitutively fluorescent) orange fluorescent protein published in 2002, derived from Discosoma sp.. It is reported to be a rapidly-maturing tetramer with low acid sensitivity.
   5051..33      +  CDS            large T antigen (fragment) (across the origin): large T antigen from SV40 (simian virus 40)
>Addgene plasmid #231900 | pHD-FlpTag-DsRed-HDR-ph0 | addgene full sequence | sequence record 468182 | Addgene NGS Result
CCTCCCACACCTCCCCCTGAACCTGAAACATAAAATGAATGCAATTGTTGTTGTTAACTTGTTTATTGCA
GCTTATAATGGTTACAAATAAAGCAATAGCATCACAAATTTCACAAATAAAGCATTTTTTTCACTGCATT
CTAGTTGTGGTTTGTCCAAACTCATCAATGTATCTTAACCGGTATAACTTCGTATAATGTATGCTATACG
AAGTTATAGAAGAGCACTCCGTCTTCAACCCCTTGTGTCATGTCGGCGACCCTACGCCCCCAACTGAGAG
AACTCAAAGGTTACCCCAGTTGGGGCACTACTCCCGAAAACCGCTTCTGACCTGGGAAGCTTGTTCCATC
CCACTCGAGTACGTAGGTACCTCAGACTGGCCGTCGTTTTACAACACAGAAAGAGTTTGTAGAAACGCAA
AAAGGCCATCCGTCAGGGGCCTTCTGCTTAGTTTGATGCCTGGCAGTTCCCTACTCTCGCCTTCCGCTTC
CTCGCTCACTGACTCGCTGCGCTCGGTCGTTCGGCTGCGGCGAGCGGTATCAGCTCACTCAAAGGCGGTA
ATACGGTTATCCACAGAATCAGGGGATAACGCAGGAAAGAACATGTGAGCAAAAGGCCAGCAAAAGGCCA
GGAACCGTAAAAAGGCCGCGTTGCTGGCGTTTTTCCATAGGCTCCGCCCCCCTGACGAGCATCACAAAAA
TCGACGCTCAAGTCAGAGGTGGCGAAACCCGACAGGACTATAAAGATACCAGGCGTTTCCCCCTGGAAGC
TCCCTCGTGCGCTCTCCTGTTCCGACCCTGCCGCTTACCGGATACCTGTCCGCCTTTCTCCCTTCGGGAA
GCGTGGCGCTTTCTCATAGCTCACGCTGTAGGTATCTCAGTTCGGTGTAGGTCGTTCGCTCCAAGCTGGG
CTGTGTGCACGAACCCCCCGTTCAGCCCGACCGCTGCGCCTTATCCGGTAACTATCGTCTTGAGTCCAAC
CCGGTAAGACACGACTTATCGCCACTGGCAGCAGCCACTGGTAACAGGATTAGCAGAGCGAGGTATGTAG
GCGGTGCTACAGAGTTCTTGAAGTGGTGGGCTAACTACGGCTACACTAGAAGAACAGTATTTGGTATCTG
CGCTCTGCTGAAGCCAGTTACCTTCGGAAAAAGAGTTGGTAGCTCTTGATCCGGCAAACAAACCACCGCT
GGTAGCGGTGGTTTTTTTGTTTGCAAGCAGCAGATTACGCGCAGAAAAAAAGGATCTCAAGAAGATCCTT
TGATCTTTTCTACGGGGTCTGACGCTCAGTGGAACGACGCGCGCGTAACTCACGTTAAGGGATTTTGGTC
ATGAGCTTGCGCCGTCCCGTCAAGTCAGCGTAATGCTCTGCTTACCAATGCTTAATCAGTGAGGCACCTA
TCTCAGCGATCTGTCTATTTCGTTCATCCATAGTTGCCTGACTCCCCGTCGTGTAGATAACTACGATACG
GGAGGGCTTACCATCTGGCCCCAGCGCTGCGATGATACCGCGAGAACCACGCTCACCGGCTCCGGATTTA
TCAGCAATAAACCAGCCAGCCGGAAGGGCCGAGCGCAGAAGTGGTCCTGCAACTTTATCCGCCTCCATCC
AGTCTATTAATTGTTGCCGGGAAGCTAGAGTAAGTAGTTCGCCAGTTAATAGTTTGCGCAACGTTGTTGC
CATCGCTACAGGCATCGTGGTGTCACGCTCGTCGTTTGGTATGGCTTCATTCAGCTCCGGTTCCCAACGA
TCAAGGCGAGTTACATGATCCCCCATGTTGTGCAAAAAAGCGGTTAGCTCCTTCGGTCCTCCGATCGTTG
TCAGAAGTAAGTTGGCCGCAGTGTTATCACTCATGGTTATGGCAGCACTGCATAATTCTCTTACTGTCAT
GCCATCCGTAAGATGCTTTTCTGTGACTGGTGAGTACTCAACCAAGTCATTCTGAGAATAGTGTATGCGG
CGACCGAGTTGCTCTTGCCCGGCGTCAATACGGGATAATACCGCGCCACATAGCAGAACTTTAAAAGTGC
TCATCATTGGAAAACGTTCTTCGGGGCGAAAACTCTCAAGGATCTTACCGCTGTTGAGATCCAGTTCGAT
GTAACCCACTCGTGCACCCAACTGATCTTCAGCATCTTTTACTTTCACCAGCGTTTCTGGGTGAGCAAAA
ACAGGAAGGCAAAATGCCGCAAAAAAGGGAATAAGGGCGACACGGAAATGTTGAATACTCATATTCTTCC
TTTTTCAATATTATTGAAGCATTTATCAGGGTTATTGTCTCATGAGCGGATACATATTTGAATGTATTTA
GAAAAATAAACAAATAGGGGTCAGTGTTACAACCAATTAACCAATTCTGAACATTATCGCGAGCCCATTT
ATACCTGAATATGGCTCATAACACCCCTTGTTTGCCTGGCGGCAGTAGCGCGGTGGTCCCACCTGACCCC
ATGCCGAACTCAGAAGTGAAACGCCGTAGCGCCGATGGTAGTGTGGGGACTCCCCATGCGAGAGTAGGGA
ACTGCCAGGCATCAAATAAAACGAAAGGCTCAGTCGAAAGACTGGGCCTTTCGCCCGGGCTAATTATGGG
GTGTCGCCCTTCGCTGAAGCAGGTGGAATTCTTGCATGCTCCTAGGTATACTGCAGTTGCTATCTATTAC
AAAGTCCCAGGTCAGAAGCGGTTTTCGGGAGTAGTGCCCCAACTGGGGTAACCTTTGAGTTCTCTCAGTT
GGGGGCGTAGGGTCGCCGACATGACACAAGGGGTTGAAGACTTCTGAAGTTCCTATTCTATCAGAAGTAT
AGGAACTTCAGCGGCTGGATTGTAGCTGCTATTAGCAATATGAAACCTCTTAGAAGTTCCTATTCTCTAG
AAAGTATAGGAACTTCGAATTCTGGCGACTTGTCGCATCTTTCTCTGAGTGGGTAAGGTCATTGTGGGGT
CTTAAGGGCTAAAGGGTAGTGATGATGAAGGCATTTGATGCCATTGTTCAATAACTTACCTCGCCGGAAC
CTCCGCTTCCACCGCTACCTCCCTTGTACAGCTCATCCATGCCCAGGGTGATGCCGGCGGCGGTCACGAA
CTCCAGCAGCACCATGTGATCGCGCTTCTCGTTGGGGTCCTTGGACAGCACGCTCTGGGTGCTCAGGTAG
TGGTTATCGGGCAGCAGCACTGGGCCGTCGCCGATGGGGGTGTTCTGCTGGTAGTGATCGGCCAGCTGCA
CGGAGCCATCCTCCACATTGTGGCGGATCTTGAAGTTGGCCTTGATGCCGTTCTTCTGCTTATCGGCGGT
GATGTACACGTTGTGGCTGTTGAAGTTGTACTCCAGCTTGTGGCCCAGGATGTTGCCATCCTCCTTGAAA
TCGATGCCCTTCAGCTCGATGCGGTTCACCAGGGTATCGCCCTCGAACTTCACCTCGGCGCGGGTCTTGT
AGGTGCCGTCATCCTTGAAGCTGATGGTGCGCTCCTGCACGTAGCCCTCGGGCATGGCGCTCTTGAAGAA
ATCGTGCTGCTTCATGTGATCGGGGTAGCGGCTGAAGCACTGCACGCCGTAGGTCAGGGTGGTCACCAGG
GTGGGCCAGGGCACGGGCAGCTTGCCGGTGGTGCAGATGAACTTCAGGGTCAGCTTGCCGTTGGTGGCGT
CGCCCTCGCCCTCGCCGCGCACGCTGAACTTGTGGCCGTTCACGTCGCCATCCAGCTCCACCAGGATGGG
CACCACGCCGGTGAACAGCTCCTCGCCCTTGGACACGGATCCGGATCCGCCGCTACCTCCGCTTCCACCG
GAACCTCCCACCTGCGGAAGAGAGATAAATCGGTTGATTAAAATTAGTTCAAGAATAATTAGTATATTTA
AACATGCCGGGGATGGGACAAGTCGCCATGTTGGATCGACTGAAGTTCCTATACTTCTGATAGAATAGGA
ACTTCTTGCCTTAACCCAGAAATTATCACTGTTATTCTTTAGAATGGTGCAAAGAGAAGTTCCTATACTT
TCTAGAGAATAGGAACTTCCCGTCTTCCCGCGGACATATGCACACCTGCGATCGTAGTGCCCCAACTGGG
GTAACCTTTGAGTTCTCTCAGTTGGGGGCGTAGATAACTTCGTATAATGTATGCTATACGAAGTTATCGT
ACGGGATCTAATTCAATTAGAGACTAATTCAATTAGAGCTAATTCAATTAGGATCCAAGCTTATCGATTT
CGAACCCTCGACCGCCGGAGTATAAATAGAGGCGCTTCGTCTACGGAGCGACAATTCAATTCAAACAAGC
AAAGTGAACACGTCGCTAAGCGAAAGCTAAGCAAATAAACAAGCGCAGCTGAACAAGCTAAACAATCGGC
TCGAAGCCGGTCGCCACCATGGCCTCCTCCGAGGACGTCATCAAGGAGTTCATGCGCTTCAAGGTGCGCA
TGGAGGGCTCCGTGAACGGCCACGAGTTCGAGATCGAGGGCGAGGGCGAGGGCCGCCCCTACGAGGGCAC
CCAGACCGCCAAGCTGAAGGTGACCAAGGGCGGCCCCCTGCCCTTCGCCTGGGACATCCTGTCCCCCCAG
TTCCAGTACGGCTCCAAGGTGTACGTGAAGCACCCCGCCGACATCCCCGACTACAAGAAGCTGTCCTTCC
CCGAGGGCTTCAAGTGGGAGCGCGTGATGAACTTCGAGGACGGCGGCGTGGTGACCGTGACCCAGGACTC
CTCCCTCCAGGACGGCTCCTTCATCTACAAGGTGAAGTTCATCGGCGTGAACTTCCCCTCCGACGGCCCC
GTAATGCAGAAGAAGACTATGGGCTGGGAGGCGTCCACCGAGCGCCTGTACCCCCGCGACGGCGTGCTGA
AGGGCGAGATCCACAAGGCCCTGAAGCTGAAGGACGGCGGCCACTACCTGGTGGAGTTCAAGTCCATCTA
CATGGCCAAGAAGCCCGTGCAGCTGCCCGGCTACTACTACGTGGACTCCAAGCTGGACATCACCTCCCAC
AACGAGGACTACACCATCGTGGAGCAGTACGAGCGCGCCGAGGGCCGCCACCACCTGTTCCTGTAGGGGC
CGCGACTCTAGATCATAATCAGCCATACCACATTTGTAGAGGTTTTACTTGCTTTAAAAAA
